Addgene plasmid #215158: Stag-YCup1
Purpose: Encodes a yeast copper metallothionein fused with the S-tag at the N-terminus
Depositing lab: Travis Beddoe & Bhuvana Shanbhag. Depositing organization: La Trobe University.
Backbone
  Vector backbone: pET-29a(+)
  Vector type: Bacterial Expression
Growth in bacteria
  Bacterial resistance: Kanamycin, 50 μg/mL
  Growth temperature: 37°C
  Growth strain: DH5alpha
  Copy number: High Copy
Gene/Insert
  Gene/Insert name: Stag-YCup1
  Species: S. cerevisiae (budding yeast)
  Promoter: T7 lac
  Tag / fusion protein: S-tag (N terminal on insert)
  Cloning method: Restriction Enzyme; 5′ cloning site NcoI (not destroyed); 3′ cloning site XhoI (not destroyed)
  Sequencing primers: 5′ T7 fwd; 3′ T7 Rev
Terms and licenses: Academic/Nonprofit Terms; Industry Terms: Not Available to Industry
How to cite: Stag-YCup1 was a gift from Travis Beddoe & Bhuvana Shanbhag (Addgene plasmid # 215158 ; http://n2t.net/addgene:215158 ; RRID:Addgene_215158)
