[The description below was written by a language model from this plasmid's Addgene catalogue record and pLannotate feature annotations shown in this document.]
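Description:
Stag-YCup1 is a bacterial expression plasmid of about 5.5 kb built on the pET-29a(+) backbone. It produces the Saccharomyces cerevisiae copper metallothionein Cup1 with an S-tag fused to its N-terminus. The plasmid replicates in E. coli from a ColE1/pBR322-type origin, with the adjacent rop gene and bom mobility region typical of pET vectors, and it is selected with kanamycin through the aph(3')-Ia resistance gene. The catalogue lists it as high copy, although rop normally moderates copy number. An f1 origin is also present, which allows single-stranded DNA production. The short tetracycline-resistance fragments and the AmpR promoter fragment in the annotation are remnants of the backbone, not functional markers.

The expression cassette is driven by the T7 promoter with an overlapping lac operator (T7 lac), followed by the T7 gene 10 ribosome binding site, the S-tag and the CUP1-1 coding sequence, which was cloned between NcoI and XhoI. A T7 terminator closes the unit. The plasmid carries its own lacI gene, so the lac repressor keeps transcription off until IPTG or lactose is added in a host that supplies T7 RNA polymerase. The feature table also shows a short histidine-tag sequence just downstream of the insert, which corresponds to the vector's C-terminal His tag. The record does not say whether this tag is translated in frame with Cup1 or cut off by a stop codon.

The S-tag, derived from ribonuclease A, permits affinity capture and detection of the fusion protein. The construct therefore suits recombinant production and purification of this copper-chelating protein, though the record gives no specific downstream application.
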