Features (pLannotate 1.2.2; 20 found; start..end, strand, type, name):
    246..626     -  CDS            YPB1_ECOLX: Protein predicted: Swiss-Prot protein existence level 4. From Escherichia coli.
    643..834     +  CDS            rop: Rop protein, which maintains plasmids at low copy number; rop
    936..1075    +  misc_feature   bom: basis of mobility region from pBR322
   1261..1849    -  rep_origin     ori: high-copy-number ColE1/pMB1/pBR322/pUC origin of replication
   1971..2786    +  CDS            KanR: aminoglycoside phosphotransferase; aph(3')-Ia; confers resistance to kanamycin in bacteria or G418 (Geneticin®) in eukaryotes
   2795..2852    -  promoter       AmpR promoter (fragment): bla
   2905..3333    -  rep_origin     f1 ori (sequence partly withheld): f1 bacteriophage origin of replication; arrow indicates direction of (+) strand synthesis
   3370..3417    -  terminator     T7 terminator: transcription terminator for bacteriophage T7 RNA polymerase
   3425..3474    -  CDS            SET1 (fragment): solubility-enhancement tag derived from T7 phage gene 10B
   3484..3501    -  CDS            9xHis (fragment): 9xHis affinity tag
   3514..3693    -  CDS            CUP1-1: MTCU1_YEAST - Also known as MTH1. Experimental evidence at protein level: Swiss-Prot protein existence level 1. Protects the cell against copper toxicity by tightly chelating copper ions. May also act as a depository for copper designated for the effective transfer into the apo forms of copper proteins. From Saccharomyces cerevisiae (strain ATCC 204508 / S288c) (Baker's yeast).
   3736..3780    -  CDS            S-Tag: affinity and epitope tag derived from pancreatic ribonuclease A
   3791..3813    -  RBS            RBS: efficient ribosome binding site from bacteriophage T7 gene 10 (Olins and Rangwala, 1989)
   3828..3852    -  protein_bind   lac operator: The lac repressor binds to the lac operator to inhibit transcription in E. coli. This inhibition can be relieved by adding lactose or isopropyl-β-D-thiogalactopyranoside (IPTG). lac repressor encoded by lacI
   3853..3871    -  promoter       T7 promoter: promoter for bacteriophage T7 RNA polymerase
   3897..4176    +  CDS            TcR (fragment): tetracycline efflux protein; tet; confers resistance to tetracycline
   4184..4261    +  promoter       lacI promoter: lacI
   4262..5344    +  CDS            lacI: lac repressor; lacI; The lac repressor binds to the lac operator to inhibit transcription in E. coli. This inhibition can be relieved by adding lactose or isopropyl-β-D-thiogalactopyranoside (IPTG).
   5357..5378    +  protein_bind   CAP binding site: CAP binding activates transcription in the presence of cAMP. E. coli catabolite activator protein
   5393..174     +  CDS            TcR (fragment) (across the origin): tetracycline efflux protein; tet; confers resistance to tetracycline
>Addgene plasmid #215158 | Stag-YCup1 | addgene full sequence | sequence record 430151 | Addgene NGS Result
CCGGCAGCGCTCTGGGTCATTTTCGGCGAGGACCGCTTTCGCTGGAGCGCGACGATGATCGGCCTGTCGC
TTGCGGTATTCGGAATCTTGCACGCCCTCGCTCAAGCCTTCGTCACTGGTCCCGCCACCAAACGTTTCGG
CGAGAAGCAGGCCATTATCGCCGGCATGGCGGCCCCACGGGTGCGCATGATCGTGCTCCTGTCGTTGAGG
ACCCGGCTAGGCTGGCGGGGTTGCCTTACTGGTTAGCAGAATGAATCACCGATACGCGAGCGAACGTGAA
GCGACTGCTGCTGCAAAACGTCTGCGACCTGAGCAACAACATGAATGGTCTTCGGTTTCCGTGTTTCGTA
AAGTCTGGAAACGCGGAAGTCAGCGCCCTGCACCATTATGTTCCGGATCTGCATCGCAGGATGCTGCTGG
CTACCCTGTGGAACACCTACATCTGTATTAACGAAGCGCTGGCATTGACCCTGAGTGATTTTTCTCTGGT
CCCGCCGCATCCATACCGCCAGTTGTTTACCCTCACAACGTTCCAGTAACCGGGCATGTTCATCATCAGT
AACCCGTATCGTGAGCATCCTCTCTCGTTTCATCGGTATCATTACCCCCATGAACAGAAATCCCCCTTAC
ACGGAGGCATCAGTGACCAAACAGGAAAAAACCGCCCTTAACATGGCCCGCTTTATCAGAAGCCAGACAT
TAACGCTTCTGGAGAAACTCAACGAGCTGGACGCGGATGAACAGGCAGACATCTGTGAATCGCTTCACGA
CCACGCTGATGAGCTTTACCGCAGCTGCCTCGCGCGTTTCGGTGATGACGGTGAAAACCTCTGACACATG
CAGCTCCCGGAGACGGTCACAGCTTGTCTGTAAGCGGATGCCGGGAGCAGACAAGCCCGTCAGGGCGCGT
CAGCGGGTGTTGGCGGGTGTCGGGGCGCAGCCATGACCCAGTCACGTAGCGATAGCGGAGTGTATACTGG
CTTAACTATGCGGCATCAGAGCAGATTGTACTGAGAGTGCACCATTGCGGTGTGAAATACCGCACAGATG
CGTAAGGAGAAAATACCGCATCAGGCGCTCTTCCGCTTCCTCGCTCACTGACTCGCTGCGCTCGGTCGTT
CGGCTGCGGCGAGCGGTATCAGCTCACTCAAAGGCGGTAATACGGTTATCCACAGAATCAGGGGATAACG
CAGGAAAGAACATGTGAGCAAAAGGCCAGCAAAAGGCCAGGAACCGTAAAAAGGCCGCGTTGCTGGCGTT
TTTCCATAGGCTCCGCCCCCCTGACGAGCATCACAAAAATCGACGCTCAAGTCAGAGGTGGCGAAACCCG
ACAGGACTATAAAGATACCAGGCGTTTCCCCCTGGAAGCTCCCTCGTGCGCTCTCCTGTTCCGACCCTGC
CGCTTACCGGATACCTGTCCGCCTTTCTCCCTTCGGGAAGCGTGGCGCTTTCTCATAGCTCACGCTGTAG
GTATCTCAGTTCGGTGTAGGTCGTTCGCTCCAAGCTGGGCTGTGTGCACGAACCCCCCGTTCAGCCCGAC
CGCTGCGCCTTATCCGGTAACTATCGTCTTGAGTCCAACCCGGTAAGACACGACTTATCGCCACTGGCAG
CAGCCACTGGTAACAGGATTAGCAGAGCGAGGTATGTAGGCGGTGCTACAGAGTTCTTGAAGTGGTGGCC
TAACTACGGCTACACTAGAAGGACAGTATTTGGTATCTGCGCTCTGCTGAAGCCAGTTACCTTCGGAAAA
AGAGTTGGTAGCTCTTGATCCGGCAAACAAACCACCGCTGGTAGCGGTGGTTTTTTTGTTTGCAAGCAGC
AGATTACGCGCAGAAAAAAAGGATCTCAAGAAGATCCTTTGATCTTTTCTACGGGGTCTGACGCTCAGTG
GAACGAAAACTCACGTTAAGGGATTTTGGTCATGAACAATAAAACTGTCTGCTTACATAAACAGTAATAC
AAGGGGTGTTATGAGCCATATTCAACGGGAAACGTCTTGCTCTAGGCCGCGATTAAATTCCAACATGGAT
GCTGATTTATATGGGTATAAATGGGCTCGCGATAATGTCGGGCAATCAGGTGCGACAATCTATCGATTGT
ATGGGAAGCCCGATGCGCCAGAGTTGTTTCTGAAACATGGCAAAGGTAGCGTTGCCAATGATGTTACAGA
TGAGATGGTCAGACTAAACTGGCTGACGGAATTTATGCCTCTTCCGACCATCAAGCATTTTATCCGTACT
CCTGATGATGCATGGTTACTCACCACTGCGATCCCCGGGAAAACAGCATTCCAGGTATTAGAAGAATATC
CTGATTCAGGTGAAAATATTGTTGATGCGCTGGCAGTGTTCCTGCGCCGGTTGCATTCGATTCCTGTTTG
TAATTGTCCTTTTAACAGCGATCGCGTATTTCGTCTCGCTCAGGCGCAATCACGAATGAATAACGGTTTG
GTTGATGCGAGTGATTTTGATGACGAGCGTAATGGCTGGCCTGTTGAACAAGTCTGGAAAGAAATGCATA
AACTTTTGCCATTCTCACCGGATTCAGTCGTCACTCATGGTGATTTCTCACTTGATAACCTTATTTTTGA
CGAGGGGAAATTAATAGGTTGTATTGATGTTGGACGAGTCGGAATCGCAGACCGATACCAGGATCTTGCC
ATCCTATGGAACTGCCTCGGTGAGTTTTCTCCTTCATTACAGAAACGGCTTTTTCAAAAATATGGTATTG
ATAATCCTGATATGAATAAATTGCAGTTTCATTTGATGCTCGATGAGTTTTTCTAAGAATTAATTCATGA
GCGGATACATATTTGAATGTATTTAGAAAAATAAACAAATAGGGGTTCCGCGCACATTTCCCCGAAAAGT
GCCACCTAAATTGTAAGCGTTAATATTTTGTTAAAATTCGCGTTAAATTTTTGTTAAATCAGCTCATTTT
TTAACCAATAGGCCGAAATCGGCAAAATCCCTTATAAATCAAAAGAATAGACCGAGATAGGGT
[37 nt withheld, positions 3004-3040]
AAAGAACGTGGACTCCAACGTCAAAGG
[49 nt withheld, positions 3068-3116]
T
[91 nt withheld, positions 3118-3208]
G
[124 nt withheld, positions 3210-3333]
CCCATTCGCCAATCCGGATATAGTTCCTCCTTTCAGCAAAAAACCCCTCAAGACCCGTTTAGAGGCCCCA
AGGGGTTATGCTAGTTATTGCTCAGCGGTGGCAGCAGCCAACTCAGCTTCCTTTCGGGCTTTGTTAGCAG
CCGGATCTCAGTGGTGGTGGTGGTGGTGCTCGAGTTATTACTTACCGCTGCAGCAGCTTTTCTTGGTTTC
CTCGCTTTTGTTGCCGCACGGGCACTTATCGTCGCTGTTGCAACCGGTCGGGCAGCTGCAGCTCTTCTGG
CACTGTTCGTTGTTCTTGCAGCTGCCGCATTGGCACTGGCATTCGTGACCCTCGTTCTGAAAGTTGATCA
GCTCGCTGAACCAGCCCATGGAACCGCGTGGCACCAGGGTACCCAGATCTGGGCTGTCCATGTGCTGGCG
TTCGAATTTAGCAGCAGCGGTTTCTTTCATATGTATATCTCCTTCTTAAAGTTAAACAAAATTATTTCTA
GAGGGGAATTGTTATCCGCTCACAATTCCCCTATAGTGAGTCGTATTAATTTCGCGGGATCGAGATCGAT
CTCGATCCTCTACGCCGGACGCATCGTGGCCGGCATCACCGGCGCCACAGGTGCGGTTGCTGGCGCCTAT
ATCGCCGACATCACCGATGGGGAAGATCGGGCTCGCCACTTCGGGCTCATGAGCGCTTGTTTCGGCGTGG
GTATGGTGGCAGGCCCCGTGGCCGGGGGACTGTTGGGCGCCATCTCCTTGCATGCACCATTCCTTGCGGC
GGCGGTGCTCAACGGCCTCAACCTACTACTGGGCTGCTTCCTAATGCAGGAGTCGCATAAGGGAGAGCGT
CGAGATCCCGGACACCATCGAATGGCGCAAAACCTTTCGCGGTATGGCATGATAGCGCCCGGAAGAGAGT
CAATTCAGGGTGGTGAATGTGAAACCAGTAACGTTATACGATGTCGCAGAGTATGCCGGTGTCTCTTATC
AGACCGTTTCCCGCGTGGTGAACCAGGCCAGCCACGTTTCTGCGAAAACGCGGGAAAAAGTGGAAGCGGC
GATGGCGGAGCTGAATTACATTCCCAACCGCGTGGCACAACAACTGGCGGGCAAACAGTCGTTGCTGATT
GGCGTTGCCACCTCCAGTCTGGCCCTGCACGCGCCGTCGCAAATTGTCGCGGCGATTAAATCTCGCGCCG
ATCAACTGGGTGCCAGCGTGGTGGTGTCGATGGTAGAACGAAGCGGCGTCGAAGCCTGTAAAGCGGCGGT
GCACAATCTTCTCGCGCAACGCGTCAGTGGGCTGATCATTAACTATCCGCTGGATGACCAGGATGCCATT
GCTGTGGAAGCTGCCTGCACTAATGTTCCGGCGTTATTTCTTGATGTCTCTGACCAGACACCCATCAACA
GTATTATTTTCTCCCATGAAGACGGTACGCGACTGGGCGTGGAGCATCTGGTCGCATTGGGTCACCAGCA
AATCGCGCTGTTAGCGGGCCCATTAAGTTCTGTCTCGGCGCGTCTGCGTCTGGCTGGCTGGCATAAATAT
CTCACTCGCAATCAAATTCAGCCGATAGCGGAACGGGAAGGCGACTGGAGTGCCATGTCCGGTTTTCAAC
AAACCATGCAAATGCTGAATGAGGGCATCGTTCCCACTGCGATGCTGGTTGCCAACGATCAGATGGCGCT
GGGCGCAATGCGCGCCATTACCGAGTCCGGGCTGCGCGTTGGTGCGGACATCTCGGTAGTGGGATACGAC
GATACCGAAGACAGCTCATGTTATATCCCGCCGTTAACCACCATCAAACAGGATTTTCGCCTGCTGGGGC
AAACCAGCGTGGACCGCTTGCTGCAACTCTCTCAGGGCCAGGCGGTGAAGGGCAATCAGCTGTTGCCCGT
CTCACTGGTGAAAAGAAAAACCACCCTGGCGCCCAATACGCAAACCGCCTCTCCCCGCGCGTTGGCCGAT
TCATTAATGCAGCTGGCACGACAGGTTTCCCGACTGGAAAGCGGGCAGTGAGCGCAACGCAATTAATGTA
AGTTAGCTCACTCATTAGGCACCGGGATCTCGACCGATGCCCTTGAGAGCCTTCAACCCAGTCAGCTCCT
TCCGGTGGGCGCGGGGCATGACTATCGTCGCCGCACTTATGACTGTCTTCTTTATCATGCAACTCGTAGG
ACAGGTG
